Addgene plasmid #155589: EXOSC10
Purpose: For use in RBP tethering screen
Depositing lab: Eugene Yeo. Depositing organization: University of California, San Diego (UCSD). Publication: Large-scale tethered function assays identify factors that regulate mRNA stability and translation. Luo EC, Nathanson JL, Tan FE, Schwartz JL, Schmok JC, Shankar A, Markmiller S, Yee BA, Sathe S, Pratt GA, Scaletta DB, Ha Y, Hill DE, Aigner S, Yeo GW. Nat Struct Mol Biol. 2020 Oct;27(10):989-1000. doi: 10.1038/s41594-020-0477-6. Epub 2020 Aug 17. PubMed 32807991.
Backbone
  Vector backbone: E2.pEF5-DEST-FL-V5-MCP
  Backbone size w/o insert (bp): 7357
  Vector type: Mammalian Expression
Growth in bacteria
  Bacterial resistance: Ampicillin, 100 μg/mL
  Growth temperature: 37°C
  Growth strain: DH5alpha
  Copy number: High Copy
Gene/Insert
  Gene/Insert name: EXOSC10 (alt name: Accession: BC073788.1)
  Species: H. sapiens (human)
  Insert size (bp): 2658
  Mutation: none
  Entrez Gene: EXOSC10 (a.k.a. PM-Scl, PM/Scl-100, PMSCL, PMSCL2, RRP6, Rrp6p, p2, p3, p4)
  Promoter: EF-1a
  Tag / fusion protein: V5-MCP (C terminal on backbone)
  Cloning method: Gateway Cloning
  Sequencing primers: 5′ TAATACGACTCACTATAGGG; 3′ gctcgagtctagagggc
Resource information
  A portion of this plasmid was derived from a plasmid made by: DNASU Plasmid Repository Center for Personalized Diagnostics Biodesign Institute
Terms and licenses: Academic/Nonprofit Terms; Industry Terms: Not Available to Industry
How to cite: EXOSC10 was a gift from Eugene Yeo (Addgene plasmid # 155589 ; http://n2t.net/addgene:155589 ; RRID:Addgene_155589)
