[The description below was written by a language model from this plasmid's Addgene catalogue record and pLannotate feature annotations shown in this document.]
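Description:
EXOSC10 is a mammalian expression plasmid built by Gateway recombination into the E2.pEF5-DEST-FL-V5-MCP destination backbone. It carries the wild-type human EXOSC10 open reading frame, also known as RRP6 or PM/Scl-100 and generally known as a catalytic ribonuclease subunit associated with the RNA exosome. The coding sequence is flanked by attB1 and attB2 sites and sits downstream of the strong constitutive EF-1α promoter. A T7 promoter lies between the EF-1α promoter and the insert. After attB2 the annotated features continue with a V5 epitope tag and the bacteriophage MS2 coat protein (MCP), which the record lists as a C-terminal fusion on the backbone, followed by a bovine growth hormone polyadenylation signal. In E. coli the plasmid is maintained at high copy through a ColE1/pUC-type origin and selected with ampicillin via the β-lactamase gene.

Downstream of the expression cassette is an FRT site directly followed by a hygromycin resistance coding sequence and an SV40 poly(A) signal. No complete promoter is annotated ahead of HygR. This arrangement is typical of FLP-mediated integration vectors, in which the marker becomes expressed only after recombination into a genomic FRT landing site, although the record does not state that the plasmid is used this way. Several short fragments (f1 ori, SV40 promoter, ble, lacI, CMV enhancer, small t antigen) appear to be backbone remnants.

The stated purpose is an RNA-binding protein tethering screen. MCP binds MS2 stem-loops, so the fusion can be recruited to a reporter transcript bearing such hairpins, allowing the effect of EXOSC10 on mRNA stability or translation to be measured. The V5 tag allows detection of the fusion protein.
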