Features (pLannotate 1.2.2; 24 found; start..end, strand, type, name):
      1..1179    +  promoter       EF-1α promoter: strong constitutive promoter for human elongation factor EF-1α
   1196..1214    +  promoter       T7 promoter: promoter for bacteriophage T7 RNA polymerase
   1293..1317    +  protein_bind   attB1: mutant version of attB; recombination site for the Gateway® BP reaction BP Clonase™
   1323..3977    +  CDS            EXOSC10: EXOSX_HUMAN - Also known as PMSCL, PMSCL2, RRP6 From Homo sapiens (Human).
   3985..4009    -  protein_bind   attB2: mutant version of attB; recombination site for the Gateway® BP reaction BP Clonase™
   4134..4175    +  CDS            V5 tag: epitope tag from simian virus 5
   4188..4574    +  CDS            MS2: bacteriophage MS2 coat protein binds to a specific stem-loop structure in the viral RNA (Peabody, 1993)
   4636..4860    +  polyA_signal   bGH poly(A) signal: bovine growth hormone polyadenylation signal
   4864..4885    +  promoter       SV40 promoter (fragment): SV40 enhancer and early promoter
   4906..5139    +  rep_origin     f1 ori (fragment) (sequence partly withheld): f1 bacteriophage origin of replication; arrow indicates direction of (+) strand synthesis
   5144..5191    +  protein_bind   FRT: FLP-mediated recombination occurs in the 8-bp core sequence TCTAGAAA (Turan and Bode, 2011). FLP recombinase from the Saccharomyces cerevisiae 2μ plasmid
   5199..6221    +  CDS            HygR: aminoglycoside phosphotransferase from E. coli; aph(4)-Ia; confers resistance to hygromycin
   6231..6356    +  CDS            ble (fragment): BLE_KLEPN - Experimental evidence at protein level: Swiss-Prot protein existence level 1. Binding protein with a strong affinity to the bleomycin family of antibiotics. Binds to CL990; an antimitotic-antibiotic compound. From Klebsiella pneumoniae.
   6351..6472    +  polyA_signal   SV40 poly(A) signal: SV40 polyadenylation signal
   6545..6561    -  protein_bind   lac operator: The lac repressor binds to the lac operator to inhibit transcription in E. coli. This inhibition can be relieved by adding lactose or isopropyl-β-D-thiogalactopyranoside (IPTG). lac repressor encoded by lacI
   6569..6599    -  promoter       lac promoter: promoter for the E. coli lac operon
   6614..6635    -  protein_bind   CAP binding site: CAP binding activates transcription in the presence of cAMP. E. coli catabolite activator protein
   6648..6740    -  CDS            lacI (fragment): lac repressor; lacI; The lac repressor binds to the lac operator to inhibit transcription in E. coli. This inhibition can be relieved by adding lactose or isopropyl-β-D-thiogalactopyranoside (IPTG).
   6923..7511    -  rep_origin     ori: high-copy-number ColE1/pMB1/pBR322/pUC origin of replication
   7682..8542    -  CDS            AmpR: β-lactamase; bla; confers resistance to ampicillin, carbenicillin, and related antibiotics
   8543..8647    -  promoter       AmpR promoter: bla
   8706..8758    -  misc_feature   bom (fragment): basis of mobility region from pBR322
   8913..8931    +  enhancer       CMV enhancer (fragment): human cytomegalovirus immediate early enhancer
   8956..9022    +  CDS            small t antigen (fragment): SV40 (simian virus 40) small t antigen
>Addgene plasmid #155589 | EXOSC10 | addgene full sequence | sequence record 376739 | Addgene NGS Result
GGCTCCGGTGCCCGTCAGTGGGCAGAGCGCACATCGCCCACAGTCCCCGAGAAGTTGGGGGGAGGGGTCG
GCAATTGAACCGGTGCCTAGAGAAGGTGGCGCGGGGTAAACTGGGAAAGTGATGTCGTGTACTGGCTCCG
CCTTTTTCCCGAGGGTGGGGGAGAACCGTATATAAGTGCAGTAGTCGCCGTGAACGTTCTTTTTCGCAAC
GGGTTTGCCGCCAGAACACAGGTAAGTGCCGTGTGTGGTTCCCGCGGGCCTGGCCTCTTTACGGGTTATG
GCCCTTGCGTGCCTTGAATTACTTCCACCTGGCTGCAGTACGTGATTCTTGATCCCGAGCTTCGGGTTGG
AAGTGGGTGGGAGAGTTCGAGGCCTTGCGCTTAAGGAGCCCCTTCGCCTCGTGCTTGAGTTGAGGCCTGG
CCTGGGCGCTGGGGCCGCCGCGTGCGAATCTGGTGGCACCTTCGCGCCTGTCTCGCTGCTTTCGATAAGT
CTCTAGCCATTTAAAATTTTTGATGACCTGCTGCGACGCTTTTTTTCTGGCAAGATAGTCTTGTAAATGC
GGGCCAAGATCTGCACACTGGTATTTCGGTTTTTGGGGCCGCGGGCGGCGACGGGGCCCGTGCGTCCCAG
CGCACATGTTCGGCGAGGCGGGGCCTGCGAGCGCGGCCACCGAGAATCGGACGGGGGTAGTCTCAAGCTG
GCCGGCCTGCTCTGGTGCCTGGCCTCGCGCCGCCGTGTATCGCCCCGCCCTGGGCGGCAAGGCTGGCCCG
GTCGGCACCAGTTGCGTGAGCGGAAAGATGGCCGCTTCCCGGCCCTGCTGCAGGGAGCTCAAAATGGAGG
ACGCGGCGCTCGGGAGAGCGGGCGGGTGAGTCACCCACACAAAGGAAAAGGGCCTTTCCGTCCTCAGCCG
TCGCTTCATGTGACTCCACGGAGTACCGGGCGCCGTCCAGGCACCTCGATTAGTTCTCGAGCTTTTGGAG
TACGTCGTCTTTAGGTTGGGGGGAGGGGTTTTATGCGATGGAGTTTCCCCACACTGAGTGGGTGGAGACT
GAAGTTAGGCCAGCTTGGCACTTGATGTAATTCTCCTTGGAATTTGCCCTTTTTGAGTTTGGATCTTGGT
TCATTCTCAAGCCTCAGACAGTGGTTCAAAGTTTTTTTCTTCCATTTCAGGTGTCGTGAGGAATTAGCTT
GGTACTAATACGACTCACTATAGGGAGACCCAAGCTGGCTAGGTAAGCTTGGTACCGAGCTCGGATCCAC
TAGTCCAGTGTGGTGGAATTCTGCAGATATCAACAAGTTTGTACAAAAAAGCAGGCTCCACCATGGCGCC
ACCCAGTACCCGGGAGCCCAGGGTCCTGTCGGCGACCAGCGCAACCAAATCCGACGGAGAGATGGTGCTG
CCAGGCTTCCCGGACGCCGACAGCTTTGTGAAGTTTGCTCTTGGGTCCGTGGTGGCAGTCACCAAGGCAT
CTGGGGGCCTACCACAGTTTGGCGATGAGTATGATTTTTACCGAAGTTTTCCTGGCTTCCAAGCATTTTG
CGAAACACAGGGAGACAGGTTGCTTCAGTGCATGAGCAGAGTAATGCAGTACCATGGGTGTCGCAGCAAC
ATTAAGGATCGAAGTAAAGTGACTGAGCTGGAAGACAAGTTTGATTTACTAGTTGATGCCAATGATGTAA
TTCTGGAGAGAGTGGGTATTTTACTGGATGAAGCCTCAGGTGTAAACAAGAATCAACAGCCTGTCCTCCC
TGCCGGCTTGCAGGTCCCCAAAACGGTAGTGTCCAGCTGGAACCGTAAGGCAGCAGAATATGGCAAAAAA
GCAAAATCTGAAACTTTCCGGCTGCTTCATGCAAAAAATATCATCCGACCTCAGCTCAAGTTTCGAGAGA
AGATTGACAATTCCAACACACCATTTCTTCCTAAAATCTTCATCAAACCCAATGCTCAGAAACCTCTCCC
TCAAGCTCTCTCTAAGGAAAGGCGGGAACGCCCACAGGATCGTCCTGAGGACTTGGACGTCCCCCCTGCA
CTGGCTGATTTCATCCATCAGCAGAGAACCCAGCAGGTTGAGCAAGACATGTTTGCACATCCTTATCAAT
ATGAACTAAATCACTTTACCCCAGCAGATGCAGTGCTTCAAAAGCCACAACCCCAGTTATACAGACCTAT
AGAAGAGACACCATGCCATTTCATATCCTCCCTGGATGAACTCGTGGAACTCAACGAAAAGCTCTTGAAT
TGTCAGGAATTTGCAGTTGACTTGGAGCACCACTCTTACAGGAGCTTCCTGGGACTGACCTGCCTGATGC
AAATTTCTACTCGGACGGAAGACTTCATCATTGACACCCTCGAGCTTCGAAGTGACATGTACATTCTCAA
TGAGAGCCTCACAGACCCAGCCATCGTTAAGGTCTTTCATGGTGCTGATTCAGACATAGAATGGCTACAG
AAAGACTTTGGGTTGTATGTAGTAAACATGTTTGATACTCATCAGGCAGCACGCCTTCTTAACCTGGGCA
GGCACTCACTCGATCATCTCCTGAAACTCTACTGCAACGTGGACTCAAACAAGCAATATCAGCTGGCTGA
TTGGAGAATACGCCCTCTGCCCGAGGAGATGCTCAGCTACGCCCGGGATGACACCCATTACCTGCTATAT
ATCTATGACAAAATGAGGCTGGAGATGTGGGAGCGCGGCAACGGGCAGCCCGTGCAGCTGCAGGTGGTGT
GGCAACGGAGCAGGGACATCTGCCTCAAGAAATTCATCAAACCTATCTTCACGGATGAGTCCTACCTTGA
ACTCTATAGGAAGCAGAAGAAGCACCTTAACACACAGCAGTTGACAGCCTTTCAGCTGCTGTTTGCCTGG
AGGGATAAAACAGCTCGCAGGGAAGATGAAAGTTACGGATATGTACTGCCAAACCACATGATGCTGAAAA
TAGCTGAAGAACTGCCTAAGGAACCTCAGGGCATCATAGCTTGCTGCAACCCAGTACCGCCCCTTGTGCG
GCAGCAGATCAACGAAATGCACCTTTTAATCCAGCAGGCCCGAGAGATGCCCCTGCTCAAGTCTGAAGTT
GCAGCCGGAGTGAAGAAGAGCGGACCGCTGCCCAGTGCTGAGAGATTGGAGAATGTTCTCTTTGGACCTC
ACGACTGCTCCCATGCCCCTCCGGATGGCTATCCAATCATCCCAACCAGTGGATCTGTGCCAGTTCAGAA
GCAGGCGAGCCTCTTCCCTGATGAAAAAGAAGATAACTTGCTGGGTACCACATGCCTGATTGCCACAGCT
GTCATCACGTTATTTAATGAACCTAGTGCTGAAGACAGTAAAAAGGGTCCATTGACAGTTGCACAGAAAA
AAGCCCAGAACATCATGGAGTCCTTTGAAAATCCATTTAGGATGTTTCTGCCCTCACTGGGACACCGTGC
TCCCGTCTCTCAGGCAGCGAAGTTCGATCCATCAACCAAAATCTATGAAATCAGCAACCGTTGGAAGCTG
GCCCAGGTACAAGTACAAAAAGACTCTAAAGAAGCTGTCAAGAAGAAGGCAGCTGAGCAAACAGCTGCCC
GGGAACAGGCAAAGGAGGCGTGCAAAGCTGCAGCAGAACAGGCCATCTCCGTCCGACAGCAGGTCGTGCT
AGAAAATGCTGCAAAGAAGAGAGAGCGAGCAACAAGCGACCCAAGGACCACAGAACAGAAACAAGAGAAG
AAACGACTCAAAATTTCCAAGAAGCCAAAGGACCCAGAGCCACCAGAAAAAGAGTTTACGCCTTACGACT
ACAGCCAGTCAGACTTCAAGGCTTTTGCTGGAAACAGCAAATCCAAAGTTTCTTCTCAGTTTGATCCAAA
TAAACAGACCCCGTCTGGCAAGAAATGCATTGCAGCCAAAAAAATTAAACAGTCGGTGGGAAACAAAAGC
ATGTCCTTTCCAACTGGAAAGTCAGACAGAGGCTTCAGGTACAACTGGCCACAGAGATGGATCCACCCAG
CTTTCTTGTACAAAGTGGTTGATATCCAGCACAGTGGCGGCCGCTCGAGTCTAGAGGGCCCGCGGTTCGA
AACCAGCGGAGGCGGCGGAAGCGGGGGAGGAGGCAGCGGCGGAGGCGGCAGCGGGGGCGGCGGAAGCGCT
ACCGGTAAGCCTATCCCTAACCCTCTCCTCGGTCTCGATTCTACGCGTACCGGTATGGCTTCTAACTTTA
CTCAGTTCGTTCTCGTCGACAATGGCGGAACTGGCGACGTGACTGTCGCCCCAAGCAACTTCGCTAACGG
GGTCGCTGAATGGATCAGCTCTAACTCGCGATCACAGGCTTACAAAGTAACCTGTAGCGTTCGTCAGAGC
TCTGCGCAGAATCGCAAATACACCATCAAAGTCGAGGTGCCTAAAGTGGCAACCCAGACTGTTGGTGGTG
AAGAGCTTCCTGTAGCCGGATGGAGATCTTACTTAAATATGGAACTAACCATTCCAATTTTCGCCACGAA
TTCCGACTGCGAGCTTATTGTTAAGGCAATGCAAGGTCTCCTAAAAGATGGAAACCCGATTCCCTCGGCC
ATCGCGGCCAACTCCGGCATCTACGGAGGTGGAGGTGGATCTCGTACGGGTTAGTAATGAGTTTAAACCC
GCTGATCAGCCTCGACTGTGCCTTCTAGTTGCCAGCCATCTGTTGTTTGCCCCTCCCCCGTGCCTTCCTT
GACCCTGGAAGGTGCCACTCCCACTGTCCTTTCCTAATAAAATGAGGAAATTGCATCGCATTGTCTGAGT
AGGTGTCATTCTATTCTGGGGGGTGGGGTGGGGCAGGACAGCAAGGGGGAGGATTGGGAAGACAATAGCA
GGCATGCTGGGGATGCGGTGGGCTCTATGGCTTCTGAGGCGGAAAGAACCAGCTGGGGCTCTAGGGGGTA
TCCCC
[124 nt withheld, positions 4906-5029]
C
[91 nt withheld, positions 5031-5121]
AGGGTGATGGTTCACGTACCTAGAAGTTCCTATTCCGAAGTTCCTATTCTCTAGAAAGTATAGGAACTTC
CTTGGCCAAAAAGCCTGAACTCACCGCGACGTCTGTCGAGAAGTTTCTGATCGAAAAGTTCGACAGCGTC
TCCGACCTGATGCAGCTCTCGGAGGGCGAAGAATCTCGTGCTTTCAGCTTCGATGTAGGAGGGCGTGGAT
ATGTCCTGCGGGTAAATAGCTGCGCCGATGGTTTCTACAAAGATCGTTATGTTTATCGGCACTTTGCATC
GGCCGCGCTCCCGATTCCGGAAGTGCTTGACATTGGGGAATTCAGCGAGAGCCTGACCTATTGCATCTCC
CGCCGTGCACAGGGTGTCACGTTGCAAGACCTGCCTGAAACCGAACTGCCCGCTGTTCTGCAGCCGGTCG
CGGAGGCCATGGATGCGATCGCTGCGGCCGATCTTAGCCAGACGAGCGGGTTCGGCCCATTCGGACCGCA
AGGAATCGGTCAATACACTACATGGCGTGATTTCATATGCGCGATTGCTGATCCCCATGTGTATCACTGG
CAAACTGTGATGGACGACACCGTCAGTGCGTCCGTCGCGCAGGCTCTCGATGAGCTGATGCTTTGGGCCG
AGGACTGCCCCGAAGTCCGGCACCTCGTGCACGCGGATTTCGGCTCCAACAATGTCCTGACGGACAATGG
CCGCATAACAGCGGTCATTGACTGGAGCGAGGCGATGTTCGGGGATTCCCAATACGAGGTCGCCAACATC
TTCTTCTGGAGGCCGTGGTTGGCTTGTATGGAGCAGCAGACGCGCTACTTCGAGCGGAGGCATCCGGAGC
TTGCAGGATCGCCGCGGCTCCGGGCGTATATGCTCCGCATTGGTCTTGACCAACTCTATCAGAGCTTGGT
TGACGGCAATTTCGATGATGCAGCTTGGGCGCAGGGTCGATGCGACGCAATCGTCCGATCCGGAGCCGGG
ACTGTCGGGCGTACACAAATCGCCCGCAGAAGCGCGGCCGTCTGGACCGATGGCTGTGTAGAAGTACTCG
CCGATAGTGGAAACCGACGCCCCAGCACTCGTCCGAGGGCAAAGGAATAGCACGTACTACGAGATTTCGA
TTCCACCGCCGCCTTCTATGAAAGGTTGGGCTTCGGAATCGTTTTCCGGGACGCCGGCTGGATGATCCTC
CAGCGCGGGGATCTCATGCTGGAGTTCTTCGCCCACCCCAACTTGTTTATTGCAGCTTATAATGGTTACA
AATAAAGCAATAGCATCACAAATTTCACAAATAAAGCATTTTTTTCACTGCATTCTAGTTGTGGTTTGTC
CAAACTCATCAATGTATCTTATCATGTCTGTATACCGTCGACCTCTAGCTAGAGCTTGGCGTAATCATGG
TCATAGCTGTTTCCTGTGTGAAATTGTTATCCGCTCACAATTCCACACAACATACGAGCCGGAAGCATAA
AGTGTAAAGCCTGGGGTGCCTAATGAGTGAGCTAACTCACATTAATTGCGTTGCGCTCACTGCCCGCTTT
CCAGTCGGGAAACCTGTCGTGCCAGCTGCATTAATGAATCGGCCAACGCGCGGGGAGAGGCGGTTTGCGT
ATTGGGCGCTCTTCCGCTTCCTCGCTCACTGACTCGCTGCGCTCGGTCGTTCGGCTGCGGCGAGCGGTAT
CAGCTCACTCAAAGGCGGTAATACGGTTATCCACAGAATCAGGGGATAACGCAGGAAAGAACATGTGAGC
AAAAGGCCAGCAAAAGGCCAGGAACCGTAAAAAGGCCGCGTTGCTGGCGTTTTTCCATAGGCTCCGCCCC
CCTGACGAGCATCACAAAAATCGACGCTCAAGTCAGAGGTGGCGAAACCCGACAGGACTATAAAGATACC
AGGCGTTTCCCCCTGGAAGCTCCCTCGTGCGCTCTCCTGTTCCGACCCTGCCGCTTACCGGATACCTGTC
CGCCTTTCTCCCTTCGGGAAGCGTGGCGCTTTCTCATAGCTCACGCTGTAGGTATCTCAGTTCGGTGTAG
GTCGTTCGCTCCAAGCTGGGCTGTGTGCACGAACCCCCCGTTCAGCCCGACCGCTGCGCCTTATCCGGTA
ACTATCGTCTTGAGTCCAACCCGGTAAGACACGACTTATCGCCACTGGCAGCAGCCACTGGTAACAGGAT
TAGCAGAGCGAGGTATGTAGGCGGTGCTACAGAGTTCTTGAAGTGGTGGCCTAACTACGGCTACACTAGA
AGAACAGTATTTGGTATCTGCGCTCTGCTGAAGCCAGTTACCTTCGGAAAAAGAGTTGGTAGCTCTTGAT
CCGGCAAACAAACCACCGCTGGTAGCGGTGGTTTTTTTGTTTGCAAGCAGCAGATTACGCGCAGAAAAAA
AGGATCTCAAGAAGATCCTTTGATCTTTTCTACGGGGTCTGACGCTCAGTGGAACGAAAACTCACGTTAA
GGGATTTTGGTCATGAGATTATCAAAAAGGATCTTCACCTAGATCCTTTTAAATTAAAAATGAAGTTTTA
AATCAATCTAAAGTATATATGAGTAAACTTGGTCTGACAGTTACCAATGCTTAATCAGTGAGGCACCTAT
CTCAGCGATCTGTCTATTTCGTTCATCCATAGTTGCCTGACTCCCCGTCGTGTAGATAACTACGATACGG
GAGGGCTTACCATCTGGCCCCAGTGCTGCAATGATACCGCGAGACCCACGCTCACCGGCTCCAGATTTAT
CAGCAATAAACCAGCCAGCCGGAAGGGCCGAGCGCAGAAGTGGTCCTGCAACTTTATCCGCCTCCATCCA
GTCTATTAATTGTTGCCGGGAAGCTAGAGTAAGTAGTTCGCCAGTTAATAGTTTGCGCAACGTTGTTGCC
ATTGCTACAGGCATCGTGGTGTCACGCTCGTCGTTTGGTATGGCTTCATTCAGCTCCGGTTCCCAACGAT
CAAGGCGAGTTACATGATCCCCCATGTTGTGCAAAAAAGCGGTTAGCTCCTTCGGTCCTCCGATCGTTGT
CAGAAGTAAGTTGGCCGCAGTGTTATCACTCATGGTTATGGCAGCACTGCATAATTCTCTTACTGTCATG
CCATCCGTAAGATGCTTTTCTGTGACTGGTGAGTACTCAACCAAGTCATTCTGAGAATAGTGTATGCGGC
GACCGAGTTGCTCTTGCCCGGCGTCAATACGGGATAATACCGCGCCACATAGCAGAACTTTAAAAGTGCT
CATCATTGGAAAACGTTCTTCGGGGCGAAAACTCTCAAGGATCTTACCGCTGTTGAGATCCAGTTCGATG
TAACCCACTCGTGCACCCAACTGATCTTCAGCATCTTTTACTTTCACCAGCGTTTCTGGGTGAGCAAAAA
CAGGAAGGCAAAATGCCGCAAAAAAGGGAATAAGGGCGACACGGAAATGTTGAATACTCATACTCTTCCT
TTTTCAATATTATTGAAGCATTTATCAGGGTTATTGTCTCATGAGCGGATACATATTTGAATGTATTTAG
AAAAATAAACAAATAGGGGTTCCGCGCACATTTCCCCGAAAAGTGCCACCTGACGTCGACGGATCGGGAG
ATCTCCCGATCCCCTATGGTGCACTCTCAGTACAATCTGCTCTGATGCCGCATAGTTAAGCCAGTATCTG
CTCCCTGCTTGTGTGTTGGAGGTCGCTGAGTAGTGCGCGAGCAAAATTTAAGCTACAACAAGGCAAGGCT
TGACCGACAATTGCATGAAGAATCTGCTTAGGGTTAGGCGTTTTGCGCTGCTTCGCGATGTACGGGCCAG
ATATACGCGTTGACATTGATTATTGACTAGGCTTTTGCAAAAAGCTTTGCAAAGATGGATAAAGTTTTAA
ACAGAGAGGAATCTTTGCAGCTAATGGACCTTCTAGGTCTTGAAAGGAGTGGGAATT
