>Addgene plasmid #155589 | EXOSC10 | depositor partial sequence | sequence record 300993 | Insert Sequence
ATGGCGCCACCCAGTACCCGGGAGCCCAGGGTCCTGTCGGCGACCAGCGCAACCAAATCCGACGGAGAGA
TGGTGCTGCCAGGCTTCCCGGACGCCGACAGCTTTGTGAAGTTTGCTCTTGGGTCCGTGGTGGCAGTCAC
CAAGGCATCTGGGGGCCTACCACAGTTTGGCGATGAGTATGATTTTTACCGAAGTTTTCCTGGCTTCCAA
GCATTTTGCGAAACACAGGGAGACAGGTTGCTTCAGTGCATGAGCAGAGTAATGCAGTACCATGGGTGTC
GCAGCAACATTAAGGATCGAAGTAAAGTGACTGAGCTGGAAGACAAGTTTGATTTACTAGTTGATGCCAA
TGATGTAATTCTGGAGAGAGTGGGTATTTTACTGGATGAAGCCTCAGGTGTAAACAAGAATCAACAGCCT
GTCCTCCCTGCCGGCTTGCAGGTCCCCAAAACGGTAGTGTCCAGCTGGAACCGTAAGGCAGCAGAATATG
GCAAAAAAGCAAAATCTGAAACTTTCCGGCTGCTTCATGCAAAAAATATCATCCGACCTCAGCTCAAGTT
TCGAGAGAAGATTGACAATTCCAACACACCATTTCTTCCTAAAATCTTCATCAAACCCAATGCTCAGAAA
CCTCTCCCTCAAGCTCTCTCTAAGGAAAGGCGGGAACGCCCACAGGATCGTCCTGAGGACTTGGACGTCC
CCCCTGCACTGGCTGATTTCATCCATCAGCAGAGAACCCAGCAGGTTGAGCAAGACATGTTTGCACATCC
TTATCAATATGAACTAAATCACTTTACCCCAGCAGATGCAGTGCTTCAAAAGCCACAACCCCAGTTATAC
AGACCTATAGAAGAGACACCATGCCATTTCATATCCTCCCTGGATGAACTCGTGGAACTCAACGAAAAGC
TCTTGAATTGTCAGGAATTTGCAGTTGACTTGGAGCACCACTCTTACAGGAGCTTCCTGGGACTGACCTG
CCTGATGCAAATTTCTACTCGGACGGAAGACTTCATCATTGACACCCTCGAGCTTCGAAGTGACATGTAC
ATTCTCAATGAGAGCCTCACAGACCCAGCCATCGTTAAGGTCTTTCATGGTGCTGATTCAGACATAGAAT
GGCTACAGAAAGACTTTGGGTTGTATGTAGTAAACATGTTTGATACTCATCAGGCAGCACGCCTTCTTAA
CCTGGGCAGGCACTCACTCGATCATCTCCTGAAACTCTACTGCAACGTGGACTCAAACAAGCAATATCAG
CTGGCTGATTGGAGAATACGCCCTCTGCCCGAGGAGATGCTCAGCTACGCCCGGGATGACACCCATTACC
TGCTATATATCTATGACAAAATGAGGCTGGAGATGTGGGAGCGCGGCAACGGGCAGCCCGTGCAGCTGCA
GGTGGTGTGGCAACGGAGCAGGGACATCTGCCTCAAGAAATTCATCAAACCTATCTTCACGGATGAGTCC
TACCTTGAACTCTATAGGAAGCAGAAGAAGCACCTTAACACACAGCAGTTGACAGCCTTTCAGCTGCTGT
TTGCCTGGAGGGATAAAACAGCTCGCAGGGAAGATGAAAGTTACGGATATGTACTGCCAAACCACATGAT
GCTGAAAATAGCTGAAGAACTGCCTAAGGAACCTCAGGGCATCATAGCTTGCTGCAACCCAGTACCGCCC
CTTGTGCGGCAGCAGATCAACGAAATGCACCTTTTAATCCAGCAGGCCCGAGAGATGCCCCTGCTCAAGT
CTGAAGTTGCAGCCGGAGTGAAGAAGAGCGGACCGCTGCCCAGTGCTGAGAGATTGGAGAATGTTCTCTT
TGGACCTCACGACTGCTCCCATGCCCCTCCGGATGGCTATCCAATCATCCCAACCAGTGGATCTGTGCCA
GTTCAGAAGCAGGCGAGCCTCTTCCCTGATGAAAAAGAAGATAACTTGCTGGGTACCACATGCCTGATTG
CCACAGCTGTCATCACGTTATTTAATGAACCTAGTGCTGAAGACAGTAAAAAGGGTCCATTGACAGTTGC
ACAGAAAAAAGCCCAGAACATCATGGAGTCCTTTGAAAATCCATTTAGGATGTTTCTGCCCTCACTGGGA
CACCGTGCTCCCGTCTCTCAGGCAGCGAAGTTCGATCCATCAACCAAAATCTATGAAATCAGCAACCGTT
GGAAGCTGGCCCAGGTACAAGTACAAAAAGACTCTAAAGAAGCTGTCAAGAAGAAGGCAGCTGAGCAAAC
AGCTGCCCGGGAACAGGCAAAGGAGGCGTGCAAAGCTGCAGCAGAACAGGCCATCTCCGTCCGACAGCAG
GTCGTGCTAGAAAATGCTGCAAAGAAGAGAGAGCGAGCAACAAGCGACCCAAGGACCACAGAACAGAAAC
AAGAGAAGAAACGACTCAAAATTTCCAAGAAGCCAAAGGACCCAGAGCCACCAGAAAAAGAGTTTACGCC
TTACGACTACAGCCAGTCAGACTTCAAGGCTTTTGCTGGAAACAGCAAATCCAAAGTTTCTTCTCAGTTT
GATCCAAATAAACAGACCCCGTCTGGCAAGAAATGCATTGCAGCCAAAAAAATTAAACAGTCGGTGGGAA
ACAAAAGCATGTCCTTTCCAACTGGAAAGTCAGACAGAGGCTTCAGGTACAACTGGCCACAGAGATAG
